>Addgene plasmid #176303 | pUb RxCas13d + RxCas13d guide RNA | addgene full sequence | sequence record 347012 | Addgene NGS Result
GGTTTGCGTATTGGGCGCTCTTCCGCTTCCTCGCTCACTGACTCGCTGCGCTCGGTCGTTCGGCTGCGGC
GAGCGGTATCAGCTCACTCAAAGGCGGTAATACGGTTATCCACAGAATCAGGGGATAACGCAGGAAAGAA
CATGTGAGCAAAAGGCCAGCAAAAGGCCAGGAACCGTAAAAAGGCCGCGTTGCTGGCGTTTTTCCATAGG
CTCCGCCCCCCTGACGAGCATCACAAAAATCGACGCTCAAGTCAGAGGTGGCGAAACCCGACAGGACTAT
AAAGATACCAGGCGTTTCCCCCTGGAAGCTCCCTCGTGCGCTCTCCTGTTCCGACCCTGCCGCTTACCGG
ATACCTGTCCGCCTTTCTCCCTTCGGGAAGCGTGGCGCTTTCTCATAGCTCACGCTGTAGGTATCTCAGT
TCGGTGTAGGTCGTTCGCTCCAAGCTGGGCTGTGTGCACGAACCCCCCGTTCAGCCCGACCGCTGCGCCT
TATCCGGTAACTATCGTCTTGAGTCCAACCCGGTAAGACACGACTTATCGCCACTGGCAGCAGCCACTGG
TAACAGGATTAGCAGAGCGAGGTATGTAGGCGGTGCTACAGAGTTCTTGAAGTGGTGGCCTAACTACGGC
TACACTAGAAGAACAGTATTTGGTATCTGCGCTCTGCTGAAGCCAGTTACCTTCGGAAAAAGAGTTGGTA
GCTCTTGATCCGGCAAACAAACCACCGCTGGTAGCGGTGGTTTTTTTGTTTGCAAGCAGCAGATTACGCG
CAGAAAAAAAGGATCTCAAGAAGATCCTTTGATCTTTTCTACGGGGTCTGACGCTCAGTGGAACGAAAAC
TCACGTTAAGGGATTTTGGTCATGAGATTATCAAAAAGGATCTTCACCTAGATCCTTTTAAATTAAAAAT
GAAGTTTTAAATCAATCTAAAGTATATATGAGTAAACTTGGTCTGACAGTTACCAATGCTTAATCAGTGA
GGCACCTATCTCAGCGATCTGTCTATTTCGTTCATCCATAGTTGCCTGACTCCCCGTCGTGTAGATAACT
ACGATACGGGAGGGCTTACCATCTGGCCCCAGTGCTGCAATGATACCGCGAGACCCACGCTCACCGGCTC
CAGATTTATCAGCAATAAACCAGCCAGCCGGAAGGGCCGAGCGCAGAAGTGGTCCTGCAACTTTATCCGC
CTCCATCCAGTCTATTAATTGTTGCCGGGAAGCTAGAGTAAGTAGTTCGCCAGTTAATAGTTTGCGCAAC
GTTGTTGCCATTGCTACAGGCATCGTGGTGTCACGCTCGTCGTTTGGTATGGCTTCATTCAGCTCCGGTT
CCCAACGATCAAGGCGAGTTACATGATCCCCCATGTTGTGCAAAAAAGCGGTTAGCTCCTTCGGTCCTCC
GATCGTTGTCAGAAGTAAGTTGGCCGCAGTGTTATCACTCATGGTTATGGCAGCACTGCATAATTCTCTT
ACTGTCATGCCATCCGTAAGATGCTTTTCTGTGACTGGTGAGTACTCAACCAAGTCATTCTGAGAATAGT
GTATGCGGCGACCGAGTTGCTCTTGCCCGGCGTCAATACGGGATAATACCGCGCCACATAGCAGAACTTT
AAAAGTGCTCATCATTGGAAAACGTTCTTCGGGGCGAAAACTCTCAAGGATCTTACCGCTGTTGAGATCC
AGTTCGATGTAACCCACTCGTGCACCCAACTGATCTTCAGCATCTTTTACTTTCACCAGCGTTTCTGGGT
GAGCAAAAACAGGAAGGCAAAATGCCGCAAAAAAGGGAATAAGGGCGACACGGAAATGTTGAATACTCAT
ACTCTTCCTTTTTCAATATTATTGAAGCATTTATCAGGGTTATTGTCTCATGAGCGGATACATATTTGAA
TGTATTTAGAAAAATAAACAAATAGGGGTTCCGCGCACATTTCCCCGAAAAGTGCCACCTGACGTCTAAG
AAACCATTATTATCATGACACAGCTTGTCTGTAAGCGGATGCCGGGAGCAGACAAGCCCGTCAGGGCGCG
TCAGCGGGTGTTGGCGGGTGTCGGGGCTGGCTTAACTATGCGGCATCAGAGCAGATTGTACTGAGAGTGC
ACCATATGAAAAAAAGAGACGTACAAATACAACCGTCTCGTTTCAAACCCCGACCAGTTGGTAGGGGTTC
GAAGTATTGAGGAAAACATACCTATATAAATGATCAACATCAGGAAAGAGCAGTTGAGAATTATAAGAAT
TGGCAAATGGTCTTAAGAACCCTCTGCTTAAGATTTTCAAAATTTCCTTTAGAATCAAAGTGTCCTATTG
TTCGTTTGTTGAAAACACAGTTCGATTTATTGACTATAATAAATTGATAGTTTTAAATATAGAGGCACGA
CTAAGAGAGTTTGGTTTTGTTTTGGTTAGGGACCAAAAAAAGTATACATAACGAATAAAAAAGGATTTAA
GTGCAAATGGTAAAAAAGTGTCGAGTTTTTCTTGAGTTGATTGTGCTGTAATGAGACTCTGCATTCGGCA
TTTGACTCGGCTTTTCCTACTCGTGCCGTATTTCAGGCTGCAAGTCGAACCATATGGCTCACATGTTCTT
TCCTGCGTTATCCCCTGATTCTGTGGATAACCGTATTACCGCCTTTGAGTGAGCATCGATCCCACGCGCT
TGAAAGGAGTGTGTAAATGGACAATGTTGTTACAATAAAAGTTGAAATTATTTTATAAAATTTATTAAAA
ACATATTTAAACATAACATATTGTATTAAAACATGACAATACAAACTAAGATTTAGTCAGATAAACTCAA
TGGTGATGGTGATGATGACCGGTTCAGGCGTAGTCAGGCACGTCGTAGGGGTAAGCAGCTGCGCCACTTC
CACTGTTTCCAGAAACTTTCTTCTTTTCTTTATCAAACTTTGCTGCCTCATTCCTATCAAAGAGGGCCTC
AATACTGAGGTTCTTAAACCTGGGGATGCAGTATCCAAAGGGCACGCACAGCAGCTTCAGGAGTCTGTCG
TTGTACTTCTTCTCATCATTGACAGCATCAAAGTATTCAGATACTTTACCAGATGATTTCTCATACCTTT
CATTCATAATGATTCTCTGCATGATGTAGTGATACAGCTGGAAGTAGGAGTTCACCTCAGCGATGTCATT
GATATAGGCATGCACATAGCGAGCCACTTCCAAGTGCACGGCTTTGTTCCTGAAGAGGGTGCAGGTCTTG
TTATCAATCCGAAGCAGGTCTTCTCTAATGATGACATTCCACTTGGTGTTTCTCAGGTAGGCGTTCAGGG
CTGTTTTGGCCTTTTCCCTGTTAATCTGCCGGGTGAACTCTTCTGCTTTCTTCTCATCAGAATATTTAAT
ATAATTGGCGTAGAGCTTAGGGTTGGCACTTTCCAGAGAATCGATGCTCTCCTTGGCCCGCTCGGCCATC
TCTTTCTCCACATCTTTCCGTTTATCAGGGGCGGTCTCGTCAATGCCGGCACACAGTTTGGTCACGCTGC
TAAATCCTTTCTCCTCCAGTTTCTTCAAGTTAATGTCGTAGCCTTTCTCCTTATAAAGCTGGGCATCTCT
TTCAACGCAGTGAAAGCCAATCACGTACCTGGCATTAATGTTGACAATGTTCTTCAGGATGTGGTAGATG
ACGGTCAGATAGAGGCTGATAATTTTCTTGAACTTCTCTCTCTCGGCATTCTCCCGGCCTGTGTCCTCGA
TCACACTTCTTTTCTTGTCGAACTGGTCATAGTTCATTCCAGTGATGATCTTGGTGAGGGCGTCCACTTT
CTCACTGACAGACTTGCCCTTATCTTTTCCGATACAGGTTTCATAGTAGCGGTCGATCTGGTTCTTTCCA
TTCTGCCCCTGCTTCTTTTGAATGTCGGCGATCCTTCCCAGCACAAATTTCACCACAGCCTCATTCTTAG
CAATTTCATGCAGGTGGGCAGGGTCTCCATATCTGATGAGATAGTGGAAGCGCTTGTTGGAAATGACGTT
GTTGATGATGAAATTTCTCATGCCATGTTTCCCCTTCTTAAGCTTGTTGCCATTTTCATCCAAAGAGAAG
GTGTCGGCCAGAGCTTTGAGCTCGTCATAGGAGAGATTGGTGCCCAAAATGCGAATGGCATCGATGTACA
TGGCTCTTCTTGCGTCTGCGATGGGCTCTCCCATGCGGGCGAATGACTTAATGAGGCGCAGCTCATCGGC
AATCTTGGCAGAGTCCTTGAAGAAGGCATACTCCTCGACAAATTTTGCATTTACTCCAATCAGGGGCATC
ACCTTGAGGAAGCTCTGGATGTTGTCAAATTTGTTGATCAGGGTTGTCAGCAAATCATTGATTTCTTTGC
CATCCAGAAACATTGTCAAGGCATACATGAGTTTTGAAAAGGCAGAGACATCCCGGCCAGCAGGCAGAAT
TCTGGGCAGGCGTGGGGCGTCTTTCTTCTTGTACTCCCGTGTCTTATTGCCGCGGAATTCCTTTATATTG
TGCATGATGTTCTCCAGCTTTCTCCAGATGCGGTTGGCTTCATCGTAGTACAGTGCATCCTTCTGATCAT
CATTGAAGGAGCCCCGCAGGTTGATCACAAAGATGTCCTTCTCGCTGAGAGATTTCTCATTATCTGGCAG
GCTCTTATTAGCGGCGGCCACTTTAGCATCTTCTTCAATGTAATAGCGGTAAATAACAAAGTCCATCATG
GTGTAGACTTTTGTCCTGATGGAATCGAAGACCTTGTGGTTCTTCCGGATCTCAGACATATCTTTCCTGT
CGAGCATGACCTCCCTAAGTTTAGTAATGTTAAAACCCAAATTCTTCTGCTCCTTCATAATGGAGAACCG
GAAGTACTGTTCAGCAAACTCGGCGGGGTTGATGCCCAGTGTCTCTGCAATGTAGTTCACATTTGCGGCT
GAGTTCTTAGAAAAGCTGTTTGTGAGTTCGTTGGTGATCCGGTCATACAAATAGTTGAGGGTGGAGATAT
ATTCATTGTCCAGATTCTTGTCAAGATTGTACAGCCAGGTCCTAGAAATCCTGCTTTCTTCCTCGTTGTT
GTGGACCACCCAGTGCCTCAGGCCAGAGAGCAGGGCGAGGATATCATAACATTCATTCCCGTAATTAATG
ATGTAGTTGCGGCCCTCTTTGCTGAAGAAGGCCTGGCCAAAATAGCCCAGCCTTGGGTTGTCCAGGAAGT
TGTCAAATTCATCATACTGAGCCTTGATGGCATTGATCAATTTGTCATTATTGTTGAAGGCAGCTCTGTG
GTGCTCGGGGTCTTTAAATTCATCGTAGGTATACACTGTGGAAAACTTCCCAAACCCAATAATATCCTTG
TCCAAGCCTGAGATGTTATTAACAGCATATGCAGCATTTGTGATGTACTCAGCCAGGATCTTTTCAATAT
CAAGAATATTATGAATCACCTGAATGCAGATATTGTCATTTCCATCTGCAGACTCCCCGAAATACCGCTT
CTCCAAAGTCTCCTTCAGCCCCAGCATGTCCTGCTGCACAGGTCCTGTGTAGAGAGGATTGTTAGCAACC
ACTGCATATCCCTTGGGGTGGCTGAACTTGGCGTTCCCGATTTTGTACCCAGCATTCTTGTCAGCCATTT
CTGCACTGAAAGCTTCTCCTTCATTCACAGAGCGGATGCTGTCCCCTTCCACGATCTTCTCCAGCCGGGC
ATCACTCCCCTCTGCAAAGGTGGTCATGTACACCTTGCTGCCGCTCACCAGAGTGCTCTTCACGCCCATC
CCTTTGGCAAAGGATTTCTTCTTCTCAATCATGGTCTTGTCGACCTGCAGTTTGGATTATTCTGCGGGCA
GAAAATAGAGATGTGGAAAATTAGTACGAAATCAAATGAGTTTCGTTGAAATTACAAAACTATTGAAACT
AACTTCCTGGCTGGGGAATAAAAATGGGAAACTTATTTATCGACGCCAACTTTGTTGAGAAACCCCTATT
AACCCTCTACGAATATTGGAACAAAGGAAAGCGAAGAAACAGGGAACAAAGGGTAGTTGAGAAACCTTTG
TTCCGTTGCTTCGTCATCGTTTTCGTGTTGCGAGTGTGTGCATGTATATATACACAGCTGAAATGCATGC
ATACACATTATTTTGTGTGTATATGGTGACGTCACAACTACAAGCAATAAGAAATTTTCAGACGTGGCTT
TGTTTAAGCAACCTACTCTATTTCAGCTAAAAATAAGTGGATTTCGTTGGTAAAATACTTCAATTAACTA
AACAACTAACTAATAACATGCACACAAATGCTCGATCGAGTGCGTTCGTGATTTCTCGAATTTTCAAATG
CGTCACTGCGAATTTCACAATTTGCCAATAAATCTTGGCGAAAATCAACACGCAAGTTTTATTTATAGAT
TTGTTTGCGTTTTGATGCCAATTCATTGGGAAAACAAGATGCGTGGCTGCCAATTTCTTATTTTGTAATT
ACGTAGAGCGTTGAATAAAAAAAAATGGCCGAACAAAGACCTTGAAATGCAGTTTTTCTTGAAATTACTC
AACGTCTTGTTGCTCTTATTACTAATTGGTAACAGCGAGTTAAAAACTTACGTTTCTTGTGACTTTCGAG
AATGTTCTTTTAATTGTACTTTAATCACCAACAATTAAGTATAAATTTTTCGCTGATTGCGCTTTACTTT
CTACTTGTACTTGCTGCTGCAAATGTCAATTGGTTTTGAAGGCGACCGTTCGCGAACGCTGTTTATATAC
CTTCGGTGTCCGTTGAAAATCACTAAAAAATACCGTAGTGTTCGTAACACTTTAGTACAGAGAAAAAAAA
TTGTGCCGAAATGTTTTTGATACGTACGAATACCTTGTATTAAAATTTTTTATGATTTCTGTGTATCACT
TTTTTTTTGTGTTTTTCGTTTAAACTCACCACAGTACAAAACAATAAAATATTTTTAAGACAATTTCAAA
TTGAGACCTTTCTCGTACTGACTTGACCGGCTGAATGAGGATTTCTACCTAGACGACCTACTTCTTACCA
TGACATTGAATGCAATGCCACCTTTGATCTAAACTTACAAAAGTCCAAGGCTTGTTAGGATTGGTGTTTT
GGAATTTAAGACCCTTGTTAGTTTGCTTTTGAAATAGCACTGTCTTCTCTACCGGCTATAATTTTGAAAC
TCGCAGCTTGACTGGAAATTTAAAAAGTAATTCTGTGTAGGTAAAGGGTGTTTTAAAAGTGTGATGTGTT
GAGCGTTGCGGCAACGACTGCTATTTATGTATATATTTTCAAAACTTATTGTTTTTGAAGTGTTTTAAAT
GGAGCTATCTGGCAACGCTGCGCATAATCTTACACAAGCTAGCTTTTCTTAATCCATTTTTAAGTGAAAT
TTGTTTATACTCTTTCGGCAAATAATTGTTAAATCGCTTTAAGTGGGCTTACATCTGGATAAGTAATGAA
AACCTGCATATTATAATATTAAAACATATAATCCACTGTGCTTTCCCCGTGTGTGGCCATATACCTAAAA
AAGTTTATTTTCGCAGAGCCCCGCACGGTCACACTACGGTTCGGCGATTTTCGATTTTGGACAGTACTGA
TTGCAAGCGCACCGAAAGCAAAATGGAGCTGGAGATTTTGAACGCGAAGAACAGCAAGCCGTACGGCAAG
GTGAAGGTGCCCTCCGGCGCCACGCCCATCGGCGATCTGCGCGCCCTAATTCACAAGACCCTGAAGCAGA
CCCCACACGCGAATCGCCAGTCGCTTCGTCTGGAACTGAAGGGCAAAAGCCTGAAAGATACGGACACATT
GGAATCTCTGTCGCTGCGTTCCGGCGACAAAGCTTGGCGTAATCATGGTCATAGCTGTTTCCTGTGTGAA
ATTGTTATCCGCTCACAATTCCACACAACATACGAGCCGGAAGCATAAAGTGTAAAGCCTGGGGTGCCTA
ATGAGTGAGCTAACTCACATTAATTGCGTTGCGCTCACTGCCCGCTTTCCAGTCGGGAAACCTGTCGTGC
CAGCTGCATTAATGAATCGGCCAACGCGCGGGGAGAGGC
Features (pLannotate 1.2.2; 13 found; start..end, strand, type, name):
    201..789     -  rep_origin     ori: high-copy-number ColE1/pMB1/pBR322/pUC origin of replication
    960..1820    -  CDS            AmpR: β-lactamase; bla; confers resistance to ampicillin, carbenicillin, and related antibiotics
   1821..1925    -  promoter       AmpR promoter: bla
   2057..2108    +  misc_feature   bom (fragment): basis of mobility region from pBR322
   2140..2169    -  misc_RNA       RfxCas13d DR30: 5' processed 30-base direct repeat for an RfxCas13d gRNA (Konermann et al., 2018)
   2171..2570    -  promoter       dU6-2 promoter: RNA polymerase III promoter for Drosophila U6-2 snRNA (Das et al., 1987)
   2577..2644    +  rep_origin     RSF ori (fragment): Plasmids containing the RSF 1030 origin of replication can be propagated in E. coli cells that contain additional plasmids with compatible origins.
   2653..2782    -  polyA_signal   OpIE-2 poly(A) signal: immediate-early gene 2 from the Orgyia pseudotsugata multicapsid nucleopolyhedrovirus; baculovirus polyadenylation signal
   2834..2856    -  CDS            3xHA (fragment): three tandem HA epitope tags
   7842..7858    -  protein_bind   lac operator: The lac repressor binds to the lac operator to inhibit transcription in E. coli. This inhibition can be relieved by adding lactose or isopropyl-β-D-thiogalactopyranoside (IPTG). lac repressor encoded by lacI
   7866..7896    -  promoter       lac promoter: promoter for the E. coli lac operon
   7911..7932    -  protein_bind   CAP binding site: CAP binding activates transcription in the presence of cAMP. E. coli catabolite activator protein
   7945..18      -  CDS            lacI (fragment) (across the origin): lac repressor; lacI; The lac repressor binds to the lac operator to inhibit transcription in E. coli. This inhibition can be relieved by adding lactose or isopropyl-β-D-thiogalactopyranoside (IPTG).
