[The description below was written by a language model from this plasmid's Addgene catalogue record and pLannotate feature annotations shown in this document.]
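Description:
pUb RxCas13d + RxCas13d guide RNA is an 8,019 bp insect expression plasmid built on the pUb-3xFLAG-MCS backbone and designed to deliver both components of the RxCas13d (RfxCas13d) RNA-targeting CRISPR system to Drosophila cells from a single vector. It is propagated in E. coli through a high-copy ColE1/pUC-type origin and selected with ampicillin via the β-lactamase gene and its native promoter. Short remnants of pBR322 bom, an RSF origin, and lac promoter/operator/lacI sequences are also annotated. These appear to be backbone leftovers rather than functional parts of the design.

The protein-coding cassette places RxCas13d, cloned between SalI and AgeI sites, under the Drosophila Ubi-p63e (ubiquitin) promoter for constitutive expression, with a C-terminal HA tag for detection. The automated annotation picks up only an HA fragment and the downstream OpIE-2 baculovirus polyadenylation signal that terminates the transcript. The Cas13d open reading frame and the ubiquitin promoter are not themselves annotated, and presumably lie in the large unannotated stretch between the HA fragment and the lac elements. A second, adjacent cassette uses the Drosophila U6-2 RNA polymerase III promoter to drive a guide RNA scaffold consisting of the 30-base RfxCas13d direct repeat, which the effector binds to form the active complex. The record does not state whether a particular spacer is present or how one is inserted.

According to the record, the plasmid is used to express RxCas13d together with its guide RNA in Drosophila cells. It comes from work comparing the off-target effects of different Cas13 effectors in eukaryotic cells.
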