Addgene plasmid #176303: pUb RxCas13d + RxCas13d guide RNA
Purpose: Expresses RxCas13d and its associated guide RNA in Drosophila cells
Depositing lab: Jeremy Wilusz. Depositing organization: University of Pennsylvania. Publication: CRISPR/Cas13 effectors have differing extents of off-target effects that limit their utility in eukaryotic cells. Ai Y, Liang D, Wilusz JE. Nucleic Acids Res. 2022 Mar 4. pii: 6542487. doi: 10.1093/nar/gkac159. PubMed 35244715.
Backbone
  Vector backbone: pUb-3xFLAG-MCS
  Total vector size (bp): 8019
  Vector type: Insect Expression
Growth in bacteria
  Bacterial resistance: Ampicillin, 100 μg/mL
  Growth temperature: 37°C
  Growth strain: DH5alpha
  Copy number: Unknown
Gene/Insert
  Gene/Insert name: RxCas13d (alt name: RfxCas13d)
  Promoter: Ubi-p63e
  Tag / fusion protein: HA tag (C terminal on insert)
  Cloning method: Restriction Enzyme; 5′ cloning site SalI (not destroyed); 3′ cloning site AgeI (not destroyed)
  Sequencing primers: 5′ CTGACTAAATCTTAGTTTGTATTGTCAT
Terms and licenses: Academic/Nonprofit Terms; Industry Terms: Not Available to Industry
How to cite: pUb RxCas13d + RxCas13d guide RNA was a gift from Jeremy Wilusz (Addgene plasmid # 176303 ; http://n2t.net/addgene:176303 ; RRID:Addgene_176303)
